Addgene plasmid #178048: PB CAG-L-bpA-2xSV40pA-L-tdGFP-Lrig1_shRNAmir_2
Purpose: CAG tdGFP Lrig1 shRNAmir-2 cre/lox expression piggyBac transposon (bpA 2xSV40pA stop)
Depositing lab: Mario Capecchi. Depositing organization: University of Utah.
Backbone
  Vector backbone: Custom
  Backbone manufacturer: Hyung-song Nam, Capecchi laboratory
  Vector type: Mammalian Expression, RNAi, Cre/Lox ; piggyBac
Growth in bacteria
  Bacterial resistance: Ampicillin, 100 μg/mL
  Growth temperature: 30°C
  Growth strain: DH10B
  Copy number: High Copy
Gene/Insert
  Gene/Insert name: Lrig1 shRNAmir
  Species: Synthetic
Resource information
  A portion of this plasmid was derived from a plasmid made by: piggyBac ITR's were synthesized from sequences in the NCBI database. CAG promoter is from pCAGGS obtained from BCCM/LMBP. bGH pA is from Neal Copeland. SV40 pA is from Clontech. sfGFP is from Sandia Biotech. Backbone is from Stratagene.
Terms and licenses: Academic/Nonprofit Terms; Industry Terms: Not Available to Industry
Depositor comments: mir-30a "miR-E" shRNAmir expression cassette sequence was obtained from Fellmann et al., 2013 (https://doi.org/10.1016/j.celrep.2013.11.020) and synthesized.
How to cite: PB CAG-L-bpA-2xSV40pA-L-tdGFP-Lrig1_shRNAmir_2 was a gift from Mario Capecchi (Addgene plasmid # 178048 ; http://n2t.net/addgene:178048 ; RRID:Addgene_178048)
