[The description below was written by a language model from this plasmid's Addgene catalogue record and pLannotate feature annotations shown in this document.]
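Description:
PB CAG-L-bpA-2xSV40pA-L-tdGFP-Lrig1_shRNAmir_2 is a custom piggyBac transposon plasmid for Cre-dependent mammalian expression of a fluorescent reporter coupled to an RNAi trigger against Lrig1. It is built on a pBluescript-type backbone. This accounts for the high-copy ColE1/pUC origin, f1 origin, ampicillin resistance gene, and the residual lac promoter/operator, lacZα, and T3 and T7 promoter sequences. The record states that the piggyBac inverted terminal repeats were synthesized. The automated annotation does not label them, but they presumably flank the expression cassette; a short baculovirus FP25-like fragment detected near the 3' end may reflect the transposon-derived sequence. When piggyBac transposase is supplied, such repeats allow the cassette to integrate stably into the host genome.

The cassette is driven by the strong, ubiquitous CAG promoter (CMV enhancer, chicken β-actin promoter and chimeric intron). Directly downstream is a loxP-flanked transcriptional stop made of a bGH polyadenylation signal followed by two SV40 polyadenylation signals, which blocks read-through into the payload. Both loxP sites are annotated on the same strand, consistent with Cre excising the stop. Excision places the promoter next to two tandem superfolder GFP coding sequences (tdGFP). An shRNAmir follows in the 3' region of the same transcript, embedded in the mir-30a "miR-E" scaffold, and the transcript ends at a second bGH polyadenylation signal. Only the 3' miR-30a flank is annotated, and the record does not give the species of the Lrig1 target; the insert is listed as synthetic, and the "_2" suggests one of several hairpins. Because GFP and the hairpin share one transcript, green fluorescence marks Cre-recombined cells that express the knockdown cassette, which suits lineage- or cell type-restricted Lrig1 silencing.
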