Features (pLannotate 1.2.2; 29 found; start..end, strand, type, name):
     24..128     +  promoter       AmpR promoter: bla
    129..989     +  CDS            AmpR: β-lactamase; bla; confers resistance to ampicillin, carbenicillin, and related antibiotics
   1160..1748    +  rep_origin     ori: high-copy-number ColE1/pMB1/pBR322/pUC origin of replication
   1931..2023    +  CDS            lacI (fragment): lac repressor; lacI; The lac repressor binds to the lac operator to inhibit transcription in E. coli. This inhibition can be relieved by adding lactose or isopropyl-β-D-thiogalactopyranoside (IPTG).
   2036..2057    +  protein_bind   CAP binding site: CAP binding activates transcription in the presence of cAMP. E. coli catabolite activator protein
   2072..2102    +  promoter       lac promoter: promoter for the E. coli lac operon
   2110..2126    +  protein_bind   lac operator: The lac repressor binds to the lac operator to inhibit transcription in E. coli. This inhibition can be relieved by adding lactose or isopropyl-β-D-thiogalactopyranoside (IPTG). lac repressor encoded by lacI
   2171..2189    +  promoter       T3 promoter: promoter for bacteriophage T3 RNA polymerase
   2620..2999    +  enhancer       CMV enhancer: human cytomegalovirus immediate early enhancer
   3001..3278    +  promoter       chicken β-actin promoter: No description available
   3279..4295    +  intron         chimeric intron: chimera between introns from chicken β-actin and rabbit β-globin
   4355..4388    +  protein_bind   loxP: Cre-mediated recombination occurs in the 8-bp core sequence (GCATACAT). Cre recombinase
   4409..4633    +  polyA_signal   bGH poly(A) signal: bovine growth hormone polyadenylation signal
   4637..4658    +  promoter       SV40 promoter (fragment): SV40 enhancer and early promoter
   4688..4713    +  misc_feature   MCS (fragment): pBluescript multiple cloning site
   4713..4795    +  CDS            large T antigen (fragment): large T antigen from SV40 (simian virus 40)
   4818..4939    +  polyA_signal   SV40 poly(A) signal: SV40 polyadenylation signal
   4946..5028    +  CDS            large T antigen (fragment): large T antigen from SV40 (simian virus 40)
   5051..5172    +  polyA_signal   SV40 poly(A) signal: SV40 polyadenylation signal
   5190..5223    +  protein_bind   loxP: Cre-mediated recombination occurs in the 8-bp core sequence (GCATACAT). Cre recombinase
   5233..5946    +  CDS            Superfolder GFP: Superfolder GFP is a basic (constitutively fluorescent) green fluorescent protein published in 2005, derived from Aequorea victoria. It is reported to be a very rapidly-maturing weak dimer.
   5977..6690    +  CDS            Superfolder GFP: Superfolder GFP is a basic (constitutively fluorescent) green fluorescent protein published in 2005, derived from Aequorea victoria. It is reported to be a very rapidly-maturing weak dimer.
   6919..7045    +  ncRNA          3' miR-30a: sequence downstream of the 71-nt precursor of the human miR-30a microRNA (Zeng et al., 2002) miRNA
   7123..7347    +  polyA_signal   bGH poly(A) signal: bovine growth hormone polyadenylation signal
   7351..7372    +  promoter       SV40 promoter (fragment): SV40 enhancer and early promoter
   7736..7813    +  CDS            FP (fragment): FP25_NPVAC - Experimental evidence at protein level: Swiss-Prot protein existence level 1. From Autographa californica nuclear polyhedrosis virus (AcMNPV).
   7823..7841    -  promoter       T7 promoter: promoter for bacteriophage T7 RNA polymerase
   7844..8001    +  CDS            lacZα (fragment): LacZα fragment of β-galactosidase; lacZ fragment
   8033..8461    -  rep_origin     f1 ori (sequence partly withheld): f1 bacteriophage origin of replication; arrow indicates direction of (+) strand synthesis
>Addgene plasmid #178048 | PB CAG-L-bpA-2xSV40pA-L-tdGFP-Lrig1_shRNAmir_2 | addgene full sequence | sequence record 352985 | Addgene NGS Result
GTGGCACTTTTCGGGGAAATGTGCGCGGAACCCCTATTTGTTTATTTTTCTAAATACATTCAAATATGTA
TCCGCTCATGAGACAATAACCCTGATAAATGCTTCAATAATATTGAAAAAGGAAGAGTATGAGTATTCAA
CATTTCCGTGTCGCCCTTATTCCCTTTTTTGCGGCATTTTGCCTTCCTGTTTTTGCTCACCCAGAAACGC
TGGTGAAAGTAAAAGATGCTGAAGATCAGTTGGGTGCACGAGTGGGTTACATCGAACTGGATCTCAACAG
CGGTAAGATCCTTGAGAGTTTTCGCCCCGAAGAACGTTTTCCAATGATGAGCACTTTTAAAGTTCTGCTA
TGTGGCGCGGTATTATCCCGTATTGACGCCGGGCAAGAGCAACTCGGTCGCCGCATACACTATTCTCAGA
ATGACTTGGTTGAGTACTCACCAGTCACAGAAAAGCATCTTACGGATGGCATGACAGTAAGAGAATTATG
CAGTGCTGCCATAACCATGAGTGATAACACTGCGGCCAACTTACTTCTGACAACGATCGGAGGACCGAAG
GAGCTAACCGCTTTTTTGCACAACATGGGGGATCATGTAACTCGCCTTGATCGTTGGGAACCGGAGCTGA
ATGAAGCCATACCAAACGACGAGCGTGACACCACGATGCCTGTAGCAATGGCAACAACGTTGCGCAAACT
ATTAACTGGCGAACTACTTACTCTAGCTTCCCGGCAACAATTAATAGACTGGATGGAGGCGGATAAAGTT
GCAGGACCACTTCTGCGCTCGGCCCTTCCGGCTGGCTGGTTTATTGCTGATAAATCTGGAGCCGGTGAGC
GTGGGTCTCGCGGTATCATTGCAGCACTGGGGCCAGATGGTAAGCCCTCCCGTATCGTAGTTATCTACAC
GACGGGGAGTCAGGCAACTATGGATGAACGAAATAGACAGATCGCTGAGATAGGTGCCTCACTGATTAAG
CATTGGTAACTGTCAGACCAAGTTTACTCATATATACTTTAGATTGATTTAAAACTTCATTTTTAATTTA
AAAGGATCTAGGTGAAGATCCTTTTTGATAATCTCATGACCAAAATCCCTTAACGTGAGTTTTCGTTCCA
CTGAGCGTCAGACCCCGTAGAAAAGATCAAAGGATCTTCTTGAGATCCTTTTTTTCTGCGCGTAATCTGC
TGCTTGCAAACAAAAAAACCACCGCTACCAGCGGTGGTTTGTTTGCCGGATCAAGAGCTACCAACTCTTT
TTCCGAAGGTAACTGGCTTCAGCAGAGCGCAGATACCAAATACTGTTCTTCTAGTGTAGCCGTAGTTAGG
CCACCACTTCAAGAACTCTGTAGCACCGCCTACATACCTCGCTCTGCTAATCCTGTTACCAGTGGCTGCT
GCCAGTGGCGATAAGTCGTGTCTTACCGGGTTGGACTCAAGACGATAGTTACCGGATAAGGCGCAGCGGT
CGGGCTGAACGGGGGGTTCGTGCACACAGCCCAGCTTGGAGCGAACGACCTACACCGAACTGAGATACCT
ACAGCGTGAGCTATGAGAAAGCGCCACGCTTCCCGAAGGGAGAAAGGCGGACAGGTATCCGGTAAGCGGC
AGGGTCGGAACAGGAGAGCGCACGAGGGAGCTTCCAGGGGGAAACGCCTGGTATCTTTATAGTCCTGTCG
GGTTTCGCCACCTCTGACTTGAGCGTCGATTTTTGTGATGCTCGTCAGGGGGGCGGAGCCTATGGAAAAA
CGCCAGCAACGCGGCCTTTTTACGGTTCCTGGCCTTTTGCTGGCCTTTTGCTCACATGTTCTTTCCTGCG
TTATCCCCTGATTCTGTGGATAACCGTATTACCGCCTTTGAGTGAGCTGATACCGCTCGCCGCAGCCGAA
CGACCGAGCGCAGCGAGTCAGTGAGCGAGGAAGCGGAAGAGCGCCCAATACGCAAACCGCCTCTCCCCGC
GCGTTGGCCGATTCATTAATGCAGCTGGCACGACAGGTTTCCCGACTGGAAAGCGGGCAGTGAGCGCAAC
GCAATTAATGTGAGTTAGCTCACTCATTAGGCACCCCAGGCTTTACACTTTATGCTTCCGGCTCGTATGT
TGTGTGGAATTGTGAGCGGATAACAATTTCACACAGGAAACAGCTATGACCATGATTACGCCAAGCGCGC
AATTAACCCTCACTAAAGGGAACCTCCCCCGGTATTCACGACAGCAGGCTGAATAATAAAAAAATTAGAA
ACTATTATTTAACCCTAGAAAGATAATCATATTGTGACGTACGTTAAAGATAATCATGCGTAAAATTGAC
GCATGTGTTTTATCGGTCTGTATATCGAGGTTTATTTATTAATTTGAATAGATATTAAGTTTTATTATAT
TTACACTTACATACTAATAATAAATTCAACAAACAATTTATTTATGTTTATTTATTTATTAAAAAAAAAC
AAAAACTCAAAATTTCTTCTATAAAGTAACAAAACTTTTAAACATTCTCTCTTTTACAAAAATAAACTTA
TTTTGTACTTTAAAAACAGTCATGTTGTATTATAAAATAAGTAATTAGCTTAACCTATACATAATAGAAA
CAAATTATACTTATTAACCGGTCATGGTCGACATTGATTATTGACTAGTTATTAATAGTAATCAATTACG
GGGTCATTAGTTCATAGCCCATATATGGAGTTCCGCGTTACATAACTTACGGTAAATGGCCCGCCTGGCT
GACCGCCCAACGACCCCCGCCCATTGACGTCAATAATGACGTATGTTCCCATAGTAACGCCAATAGGGAC
TTTCCATTGACGTCAATGGGTGGAGTATTTACGGTAAACTGCCCACTTGGCAGTACATCAAGTGTATCAT
ATGCCAAGTACGCCCCCTATTGACGTCAATGACGGTAAATGGCCCGCCTGGCATTATGCCCAGTACATGA
CCTTATGGGACTTTCCTACTTGGCAGTACATCTACGTATTAGTCATCGCTATTACCATGGTCGAGGTGAG
CCCCACGTTCTGCTTCACTCTCCCCATCTCCCCCCCCTCCCCACCCCCAATTTTGTATTTATTTATTTTT
TAATTATTTTGTGCAGCGATGGGGGCGGGGGGGGGGGGGGGGCGCGCGCCRGGGGGGGGGGGGGGGGGSG
GGGGGSGGGGSGGGGSGRGGSGGAGAGGTGCGGCGGCAGCCAATCAGAGCGGCGCGCTCCGAAAGTTTCC
TTTTATGGCGAGGCGGCGGCGGCGGCGGCCCTATAAAAAGCGAAGCGCGCGGCGGGCGGGAGTCGCTGCG
CGCTGCCTTCGCCCCGTGCCCCGCTCCGCCGCCGCCTCGCGCCGCCCGCCCCGGCTCTGACTGACCGCGT
TACTCCCACAGGTGAGCGGGCGGGACGGCCCTTCTCCTCCGGGCTGTAATTAGCGCTTGGTTTAATGACG
GCTTGTTTCTTTTCTGTGGCTGCGTGAAAGCCTTGAGGGGCTCCGGGAGGGCCCTTTGTGCGGGGGGAGC
GGCTCGGGGGGTGCGTGCGTGTGTGTGTGCGTGGGGAGCGCCGCGTGCGGCTCCGCGCTGCCCGGCGGCT
GTGAGCGCTGCGGGCGCGGCGCGGGGCTTTGTGCGCTCCGCAGTGTGCGCGAGGGGAGCGCGGCCGGGGG
CGGTGCCCCGCGGTGCGGGGGGGGCTGCGAGGGGAACAAAGGCTGCGTGCGGGGTGTGTGCGTGGGGGGG
TGAGCAGGGGGTGTGGGCGCGTCGGTCGGGCTGCAACCCCCCCTGCACCCCCCTCCCCGAGTTGCTGAGC
ACGGCCCGGCTTCGGGTGCGGGGCTCCGTACGGGGCGTGGCGCGGGGCTCGCCGTGCCGGGCGGGGGGTG
GCGGCAGGTGGGGGTGCCGGGCGGGGCGGGGCCGCCTCGGGCCGGGGAGGGCTCGGGGGAGGGGCGCGGC
GGCCCCCGGAGCGCCGGCGGCTGTCGAGGCGCGGCGAGCCGCAGCCATTGCCTTTTATGGTAATCGTGCG
AGAGGGCGCAGGGACTTCCTTTGTCCCAAATCTGTGCGGAGCCGAAATCTGGGAGGCGCCGCCGCACCCC
CTCTAGCGGGCGCGGGGCGAAGCGGTGCGGCGCCGGCAGGAAGGAAATGGGCGGGGAGGGCCTTCGTGCG
TCGCCGCGCCGCCGTCCCCTTCTCCCTCTCCAGCCTCGGGGCTGTCCGCGGGGGGACGGCTGCCTTCGGG
GGGGACGGGGCAGGGCGGGGTTCGGCTTCTGGCGTGTGACCGGCGGCTCTAGAGCCTCTGCTAACCATGT
TCATGCCTTCTTCTTTTTCCTACAGCTCCTGGGCAACGTGCTGGTTATTGTGCTGTCTCATCATTTTGGC
AAAGAATTGCTAGCATAACTTCGTATAGCATACATTATACGAAGTTATAGCTCGCTGATCAGCCTCGACT
GTGCCTTCTAGTTGCCAGCCATCTGTTGTTTGCCCCTCCCCCGTGCCTTCCTTGACCCTGGAAGGTGCCA
CTCCCACTGTCCTTTCCTAATAAAATGAGGAAATTGCATCGCATTGTCTGAGTAGGTGTCATTCTATTCT
GGGGGGTGGGGTGGGGCAGGACAGCAAGGGGGAGGATTGGGAAGACAATAGCAGGCATGCTGGGGATGCG
GTGGGCTCTATGGCTTCTGAGGCGGAAAGAACCAGCTGGGGCTCGACTAGAGCTTGCGGAACCCTTACCA
CCGCGGTGGCGGCCGCTCTAGAATCATAATCAGCCATACCACATTTGTAGAGGTTTTACTTGCTTTAAAA
AACCTCCCACACCTCCCCCTGAACCTGAAACATAAAATGAATGCAATTGTTGTTGTTAACTTGTTTATTG
CAGCTTATAATGGTTACAAATAAAGCAATAGCATCACAAATTTCACAAATAAAGCATTTTTTTCACTGCA
TTCTAGTTGTGGTTTGTCCAAACTCATCAATGTATCTTAACTAGAATCATAATCAGCCATACCACATTTG
TAGAGGTTTTACTTGCTTTAAAAAACCTCCCACACCTCCCCCTGAACCTGAAACATAAAATGAATGCAAT
TGTTGTTGTTAACTTGTTTATTGCAGCTTATAATGGTTACAAATAAAGCAATAGCATCACAAATTTCACA
AATAAAGCATTTTTTTCACTGCATTCTAGTTGTGGTTTGTCCAAACTCATCAATGTATCTTATAACTAAA
TAACCTAGGATAACTTCGTATAGCATACATTATACGAAGTTATAGGCGCGCCATGAGCAAAGGAGAAGAA
CTTTTCACTGGAGTTGTCCCAATTCTTGTTGAATTAGATGGTGATGTTAATGGGCACAAATTTTCTGTCC
GTGGAGAGGGTGAAGGTGATGCTACAAACGGAAAACTCACCCTTAAATTTATTTGCACTACTGGAAAACT
ACCTGTTCCGTGGCCAACACTTGTCACTACTCTGACCTATGGTGTTCAATGCTTTTCCCGTTATCCGGAT
CACATGAAACGGCATGACTTTTTCAAGAGTGCCATGCCCGAAGGTTATGTACAGGAACGCACTATATCTT
TCAAAGATGACGGGACCTACAAGACGCGTGCTGAAGTCAAGTTTGAAGGTGATACCCTTGTTAATCGTAT
CGAGTTAAAGGGTATTGATTTTAAAGAAGATGGAAACATTCTTGGACACAAACTCGAATACAACTTTAAC
TCACACAATGTATACATCACGGCAGACAAACAAAAGAATGGAATCAAAGCTAACTTCAAAATTCGCCACA
ACGTTGAAGATGGTTCCGTTCAACTAGCAGACCATTATCAACAAAATACTCCAATTGGCGATGGCCCTGT
CCTTTTACCAGACAACCATTACCTGTCGACACAATCTGTCCTTTCGAAAGATCCCAACGAAAAGCGTGAC
CACATGGTCCTTCTTGAGTTTGTAACTGCTGCTGGGATTACACATGGCATGGATGAGCTCTACAAAGGTT
CTGCTGGATCTGCAGCAGGATCTGGTATGAGCAAAGGAGAAGAACTTTTCACTGGAGTTGTCCCAATTCT
TGTTGAATTAGATGGTGATGTTAATGGGCACAAATTTTCTGTCCGTGGAGAGGGTGAAGGTGATGCTACA
AACGGAAAACTCACCCTTAAATTTATTTGCACTACTGGAAAACTACCTGTTCCGTGGCCAACACTTGTCA
CTACTCTGACCTATGGTGTTCAATGCTTTTCCCGTTATCCGGATCACATGAAACGGCATGACTTTTTCAA
GAGTGCCATGCCCGAAGGTTATGTACAGGAACGCACTATATCTTTCAAAGATGACGGGACCTACAAGACG
CGTGCTGAAGTCAAGTTTGAAGGTGATACCCTTGTTAATCGTATCGAGTTAAAGGGTATTGATTTTAAAG
AAGATGGAAACATTCTTGGACACAAACTCGAATACAACTTTAACTCACACAATGTATACATCACGGCAGA
CAAACAAAAGAATGGAATCAAAGCTAACTTCAAAATTCGCCACAACGTTGAAGATGGTTCCGTTCAACTA
GCAGACCATTATCAACAAAATACTCCAATTGGCGATGGCCCTGTCCTTTTACCAGACAACCATTACCTGT
CGACACAATCTGTCCTTTCGAAAGATCCCAACGAAAAGCGTGACCACATGGTCCTTCTTGAGTTTGTAAC
TGCTGCTGGGATTACACATGGCATGGATGAGCTCTACAAATGATTAATTAATCGACTAGGGATAACAGGG
TAATTGTTTGAATGAGGCTTCAGTACTTTACAGAATCGTTGCCTGCACATCTTGGAAACACTTGCTGGGA
TTACTTCGACTTCTTAACCCAACAGAAGGCTCGAGAAGGTATATTGCTGTTGACAGTGAGCGAGAGATCG
ACTCTGCTGCTTTATAGTGAAGCCACAGATGTATAAAGCAGCAGAGTCGATCTCGTGCCTACTGCCTCGG
ACTTCAAGGGGCTAGAATTCGAGCAATTATCTTGTTTACTAAAACTGAATACCTTGCTATCTCTTTGATA
CATTTTTACAAAGCTGAATTAAAATGGTATAAATTAAATCACTTTCGATTAATGATCATACAGTGCTCTG
AGTACGCTAGGATCCACTAGAGCGGCCGCCTAGAGCTCGCTATCAGCCTCGACTGTGCCTTCTAGTTGCC
AGCCATCTGTTGTTTGCCCCTCCCCCGTGCCTTCCTTGACCCTGGAAGGTGCCACTCCCACTGTCCTTTC
CTAATAAAATGAGGAAATTGCATCGCATTGTCTGAGTAGGTGTCATTCTATTCTGGGGGGTGGGGTGGGG
CAGGACAGCAAGGGGGAGGATTGGGAAGACAATAGCAGGCATGCTGGGGATGCGGTGGGCTCTATGGCTT
CTGAGGCGGAAAGAACCAGCTGGGGCTCGACTAGAGCTTGCGGAACCCTTAAGCTTTTTTATTATATATT
AGTCACGATATCTATAACAAGAAAATATATATATAATAAGTTATCACGTAAGTAGAACATGAAATAACAA
TATAATTATCGTATGAGTTAAATCTTAAAAGTCACGTAAAAGATAATCATGCGTCATTTTGACTCACGCG
GTCGTTATAGTTCAAAATCAGTGACACTTACCGCATTGACAAGCACGCCTCACGGGAGCTCCAAGCGGCG
ACTGAGATGTCCTAAATGCACAGCGACGGATTCGCGCTATTTAGAAAGAGAGAGCAATATTTCAAGAATG
CATGCGTCAATTTTACGCAGACTATCTTTCTAGGGTTAAAAAAGATTTGCGCTTTACTCGACCTAAACTT
TAAACACGTCATAGAATCTTCGTTTGACAAAAACCACATTGTGTTGGGTCGCCCTATAGTGAGTCGTATT
ACAATTCACTGGCCGTCGTTTTACAACGTCGTGACTGGGAAAACCCTGGCGTTACCCAACTTAATCGCCT
TGCAGCACATCCCCCTTTCGCCAGCTGGCGTAATAGCGAAGAGGCCCGCACCGATCGCCCTTCCCAACAG
TTGCGCAGCCTGAATGGCGAATGGCAAATTGTAAGCGTTAATATTTTGTTAAAATTCGCGTTAAATTTTT
GTTAAATCAGCTCATTTTTTAACCAATAGGCCGAAATCGGCAAAATCCCTTATAAATCAAAAGAATAGAC
CGAGATAGGGT
[37 nt withheld, positions 8132-8168]
AAAGAACGTGGACTCCAACGTCAAAGG
[49 nt withheld, positions 8196-8244]
T
[91 nt withheld, positions 8246-8336]
G
[124 nt withheld, positions 8338-8461]
CAG
